>Addgene plasmid #77843 | PHKA2 gRNA (BRDN0001145742) | addgene full sequence | sequence record 188512 | Addgene Assembled Sequence
CCCGGGTGCAAAGATGGATAAAGTTTTAAACAGAGAGGAATCTTTGCAGCTAATGGACCTTCTAGGTCTT
GAAAGGAGTGGGAATTGGCTCCGGTGCCCGTCAGTGGGCAGAGCGCACATCGCCCACAGTCCCCGAGAAG
TTGGGGGGAGGGGTCGGCAATTGATCCGGTGCCTAGAGAAGGTGGCGCGGGGTAAACTGGGAAAGTGATG
TCGTGTACTGGCTCCGCCTTTTTCCCGAGGGTGGGGGAGAACCGTATATAAGTGCAGTAGTCGCCGTGAA
CGTTCTTTTTCGCAACGGGTTTGCCGCCAGAACACAGGTAAGTGCCGTGTGTGGTTCCCGCGGGCCTGGC
CTCTTTACGGGTTATGGCCCTTGCGTGCCTTGAATTACTTCCACCTGGCTGCAGTACGTGATTCTTGATC
CCGAGCTTCGGGTTGGAAGTGGGTGGGAGAGTTCGAGGCCTTGCGCTTAAGGAGCCCCTTCGCCTCGTGC
TTGAGTTGAGGCCTGGCCTGGGCGCTGGGGCCGCCGCGTGCGAATCTGGTGGCACCTTCGCGCCTGTCTC
GCTGCTTTCGATAAGTCTCTAGCCATTTAAAATTTTTGATGACCTGCTGCGACGCTTTTTTTCTGGCAAG
ATAGTCTTGTAAATGCGGGCCAAGATCTGCACACTGGTATTTCGGTTTTTGGGGCCGCGGGCGGCGACGG
GGCCCGTGCGTCCCAGCGCACATGTTCGGCGAGGCGGGGCCTGCGAGCGCGGCCACCGAGAATCGGACGG
GGGTAGTCTCAAGCTGGCCGGCCTGCTCTGGTGCCTGGCCTCGCGCCGCCGTGTATCGCCCCGCCCTGGG
CGGCAAGGCTGGCCCGGTCGGCACCAGTTGCGTGAGCGGAAAGATGGCCGCTTCCCGGCCCTGCTGCAGG
GAGCTCAAAATGGAGGACGCGGCGCTCGGGAGAGCGGGCGGGTGAGTCACCCACACAAAGGAAAAGGGCC
TTTCCGTCCTCAGCCGTCGCTTCATGTGACTCCACGGAGTACCGGGCGCCGTCCAGGCACCTCGATTAGT
TCTCGAGCTTTTGGAGTACGTCGTCTTTAGGTTGGGGGGAGGGGTTTTATGCGATGGAGTTTCCCCACAC
TGAGTGGGTGGAGACTGAAGTTAGGCCAGCTTGGCACTTGATGTAATTCTCCTTGGAATTTGCCCTTTTT
GAGTTTGGATCTTGGTTCATTCTCAAGCCTCAGACAGTGGTTCAAAGTTTTTTTCTTCCATTTCAGGTGT
CGTGACGTACGGCCACCATGACCGAGTACAAGCCCACGGTGCGCCTCGCCACCCGCGACGACGTCCCCAG
GGCCGTACGCACCCTCGCCGCCGCGTTCGCCGACTACCCCGCCACGCGCCACACCGTCGATCCGGACCGC
CACATCGAGCGGGTCACCGAGCTGCAAGAACTCTTCCTCACGCGCGTCGGGCTCGACATCGGCAAGGTGT
GGGTCGCGGACGACGGCGCCGCCGTGGCGGTCTGGACCACGCCGGAGAGCGTCGAAGCGGGGGCGGTGTT
CGCCGAGATCGGCCCGCGCATGGCCGAGTTGAGCGGTTCCCGGCTGGCCGCGCAGCAACAGATGGAAGGC
CTCCTGGCGCCGCACCGGCCCAAGGAGCCCGCGTGGTTCCTGGCCACCGTCGGAGTCTCGCCCGACCACC
AGGGCAAGGGTCTGGGCAGCGCCGTCGTGCTCCCCGGAGTGGAGGCGGCCGAGCGCGCCGGGGTGCCCGC
CTTCCTGGAGACCTCCGCGCCCCGCAACCTCCCCTTCTACGAGCGGCTCGGCTTCACCGTCACCGCCGAC
GTCGAGGTGCCCGAAGGACCGCGCACCTGGTGCATGACCCGCAAGCCCGGTGCCTGAACGCGTTAAGTCG
ACAATCAACCTCTGGATTACAAAATTTGTGAAAGATTGACTGGTATTCTTAACTATGTTGCTCCTTTTAC
GCTATGTGGATACGCTGCTTTAATGCCTTTGTATCATGCTATTGCTTCCCGTATGGCTTTCATTTTCTCC
TCCTTGTATAAATCCTGGTTGCTGTCTCTTTATGAGGAGTTGTGGCCCGTTGTCAGGCAACGTGGCGTGG
TGTGCACTGTGTTTGCTGACGCAACCCCCACTGGTTGGGGCATTGCCACCACCTGTCAGCTCCTTTCCGG
GACTTTCGCTTTCCCCCTCCCTATTGCCACGGCGGAACTCATCGCCGCCTGCCTTGCCCGCTGCTGGACA
GGGGCTCGGCTGTTGGGCACTGACAATTCCGTGGTGTTGTCGGGGAAATCATCGTCCTTTCCTTGGCTGC
TCGCCTGTGTTGCCACCTGGATTCTGCGCGGGACGTCCTTCTGCTACGTCCCTTCGGCCCTCAATCCAGC
GGACCTTCCTTCCCGCGGCCTGCTGCCGGCTCTGCGGCCTCTTCCGCGTCTTCGCCTTCGCCCTCAGACG
AGTCGGATCTCCCTTTGGGCCGCCTCCCCGCGTCGACTTTAAGACCAATGACTTACAAGGCAGCTGTAGA
TCTTAGCCACTTTTTAAAAGAAAAGGGGGGACTGGAAGGGCTAATTCACTCCCAACGAAGACAAGATCTG
CTTTTTGCTTGTACTGGGTCTCTCTGGTTAGACCAGATCTGAGCCTGGGAGCTCTCTGGCTAACTAGGGA
ACCCACTGCTTAAGCCTCAATAAAGCTTGCCTTGAGTGCTTCAAGTAGTGTGTGCCCGTCTGTTGTGTGA
CTCTGGTAACTAGAGATCCCTCAGACCCTTTTAGTCAGTGTGGAAAATCTCTAGCAGTACGTATAGTAGT
TCATGTCATCTTATTATTCAGTATTTATAACTTGCAAAGAAATGAATATCAGAGAGTGAGAGGAACTTGT
TTATTGCAGCTTATAATGGTTACAAATAAAGCAATAGCATCACAAATTTCACAAATAAAGCATTTTTTTC
ACTGCATTCTAGTTGTGGTTTGTCCAAACTCATCAATGTATCTTATCATGTCTGGCTCTAGCTATCCCGC
CCCTAACTCCGCCCATCCCGCCCCTAACTCCGCCCAGTTCCGCCCATTCTCCGCCCCATGGCTGACTAAT
TTTTTTTATTTATGCAGAGGCCGAGGCCGCCTCGGCCTCTGAGCTATTCCAGAAGTAGTGAGGAGGCTTT
TTTGGAGGCCTAGGGACGTACCCAATTCGCCCTATAGTGAGTCGTATTACGCGCGCTCACTGGCCGTCGT
TTTACAACGTCGTGACTGGGAAAACCCTGGCGTTACCCAACTTAATCGCCTTGCAGCACATCCCCCTTTC
GCCAGCTGGCGTAATAGCGAAGAGGCCCGCACCGATCGCCCTTCCCAACAGTTGCGCAGCCTGAATGGCG
AATGGG
[124 nt withheld, positions 3367-3490]
C
[91 nt withheld, positions 3492-3582]
A
[49 nt withheld, positions 3584-3632]
CCTTTGACGTTGGAGTCCACGTTCTTT
[37 nt withheld, positions 3660-3696]
ACCCTATCTCGGTCTATTCTTTTGATTTATAAGGGATTTTGCCGATTTCGGCCTATTGGTTAAAAAATGA
GCTGATTTAACAAAAATTTAACGCGAATTTTAACAAAATATTAACGCTTACAATTTAGGTGGCACTTTTC
GGGGAAATGTGCGCGGAACCCCTATTTGTTTATTTTTCTAAATACATTCAAATATGTATCCGCTCATGAG
ACAATAACCCTGATAAATGCTTCAATAATATTGAAAAAGGAAGAGTATGAGTATTCAACATTTCCGTGTC
GCCCTTATTCCCTTTTTTGCGGCATTTTGCCTTCCTGTTTTTGCTCACCCAGAAACGCTGGTGAAAGTAA
AAGATGCTGAAGATCAGTTGGGTGCACGAGTGGGTTACATCGAACTGGATCTCAACAGCGGTAAGATCCT
TGAGAGTTTTCGCCCCGAAGAACGTTTTCCAATGATGAGCACTTTTAAAGTTCTGCTATGTGGCGCGGTA
TTATCCCGTATTGACGCCGGGCAAGAGCAACTCGGTCGCCGCATACACTATTCTCAGAATGACTTGGTTG
AGTACTCACCAGTCACAGAAAAGCATCTTACGGATGGCATGACAGTAAGAGAATTATGCAGTGCTGCCAT
AACCATGAGTGATAACACTGCGGCCAACTTACTTCTGACAACGATCGGAGGACCGAAGGAGCTAACCGCT
TTTTTGCACAACATGGGGGATCATGTAACTCGCCTTGATCGTTGGGAACCGGAGCTGAATGAAGCCATAC
CAAACGACGAGCGTGACACCACGATGCCTGTAGCAATGGCAACAACGTTGCGCAAACTATTAACTGGCGA
ACTACTTACTCTAGCTTCCCGGCAACAATTAATAGACTGGATGGAGGCGGATAAAGTTGCAGGACCACTT
CTGCGCTCGGCCCTTCCGGCTGGCTGGTTTATTGCTGATAAATCTGGAGCCGGTGAGCGTGGGTCTCGCG
GTATCATTGCAGCACTGGGGCCAGATGGTAAGCCCTCCCGTATCGTAGTTATCTACACGACGGGGAGTCA
GGCAACTATGGATGAACGAAATAGACAGATCGCTGAGATAGGTGCCTCACTGATTAAGCATTGGTAACTG
TCAGACCAAGTTTACTCATATATACTTTAGATTGATTTAAAACTTCATTTTTAATTTAAAAGGATCTAGG
TGAAGATCCTTTTTGATAATCTCATGACCAAAATCCCTTAACGTGAGTTTTCGTTCCACTGAGCGTCAGA
CCCCGTAGAAAAGATCAAAGGATCTTCTTGAGATCCTTTTTTTCTGCGCGTAATCTGCTGCTTGCAAACA
AAAAAACCACCGCTACCAGCGGTGGTTTGTTTGCCGGATCAAGAGCTACCAACTCTTTTTCCGAAGGTAA
CTGGCTTCAGCAGAGCGCAGATACCAAATACTGTTCTTCTAGTGTAGCCGTAGTTAGGCCACCACTTCAA
GAACTCTGTAGCACCGCCTACATACCTCGCTCTGCTAATCCTGTTACCAGTGGCTGCTGCCAGTGGCGAT
AAGTCGTGTCTTACCGGGTTGGACTCAAGACGATAGTTACCGGATAAGGCGCAGCGGTCGGGCTGAACGG
GGGGTTCGTGCACACAGCCCAGCTTGGAGCGAACGACCTACACCGAACTGAGATACCTACAGCGTGAGCT
ATGAGAAAGCGCCACGCTTCCCGAAGGGAGAAAGGCGGACAGGTATCCGGTAAGCGGCAGGGTCGGAACA
GGAGAGCGCACGAGGGAGCTTCCAGGGGGAAACGCCTGGTATCTTTATAGTCCTGTCGGGTTTCGCCACC
TCTGACTTGAGCGTCGATTTTTGTGATGCTCGTCAGGGGGGCGGAGCCTATGGAAAAACGCCAGCAACGC
GGCCTTTTTACGGTTCCTGGCCTTTTGCTGGCCTTTTGCTCACATGTTCTTTCCTGCGTTATCCCCTGAT
TCTGTGGATAACCGTATTACCGCCTTTGAGTGAGCTGATACCGCTCGCCGCAGCCGAACGACCGAGCGCA
GCGAGTCAGTGAGCGAGGAAGCGGAAGAGCGCCCAATACGCAAACCGCCTCTCCCCGCGCGTTGGCCGAT
TCATTAATGCAGCTGGCACGACAGGTTTCCCGACTGGAAAGCGGGCAGTGAGCGCAACGCAATTAATGTG
AGTTAGCTCACTCATTAGGCACCCCAGGCTTTACACTTTATGCTTCCGGCTCGTATGTTGTGTGGAATTG
TGAGCGGATAACAATTTCACACAGGAAACAGCTATGACCATGATTACGCCAAGCGCGCAATTAACCCTCA
CTAAAGGGAACAAAAGCTGGAGCTGCAAGCTTAATGTAGTCTTATGCAATACTCTTGTAGTCTTGCAACA
TGGTAACGATGAGTTAGCAACATGCCTTACAAGGAGAGAAAAAGCACCGTGCATGCCGATTGGTGGAAGT
AAGGTGGTACGATCGTGCCTTATTAGGAAGGCAACAGACGGGTCTGACATGGATTGGACGAACCACTGAA
TTGCCGCATTGCAGAGATATTGTATTTAAGTGCCTAGCTCGATACATAAACGGGTCTCTCTGGTTAGACC
AGATCTGAGCCTGGGAGCTCTCTGGCTAACTAGGGAACCCACTGCTTAAGCCTCAATAAAGCTTGCCTTG
AGTGCTTCAAGTAGTGTGTGCCCGTCTGTTGTGTGACTCTGGTAACTAGAGATCCCTCAGACCCTTTTAG
TCAGTGTGGAAAATCTCTAGCAGTGGCGCCCGAACAGGGACTTGAAAGCGAAAGGGAAACCAGAGGAGCT
CTCTCGACGCAGGACTCGGCTTGCTGAAGCGCGCACGGCAAGAGGCGAGGGGCGGCGACTGGTGAGTACG
CCAAAAATTTTGACTAGCGGAGGCTAGAAGGAGAGAGATGGGTGCGAGAGCGTCAGTATTAAGCGGGGGA
GAATTAGATCGCGATGGGAAAAAATTCGGTTAAGGCCAGGGGGAAAGAAAAAATATAAATTAAAACATAT
AGTATGGGCAAGCAGGGAGCTAGAACGATTCGCAGTTAATCCTGGCCTGTTAGAAACATCAGAAGGCTGT
AGACAAATACTGGGACAGCTACAACCATCCCTTCAGACAGGATCAGAAGAACTTAGATCATTATATAATA
CAGTAGCAACCCTCTATTGTGTGCATCAAAGGATAGAGATAAAAGACACCAAGGAAGCTTTAGACAAGAT
AGAGGAAGAGCAAAACAAAAGTAAGACCACCGCACAGCAAGCGGCCGCTGATCTTCAGACCTGGAGGAGG
AGATATGAGGGACAATTGGAGAAGTGAATTATATAAATATAAAGTAGTAAAAATTGAACCATTAGGAGTA
GCACCCACCAAGGCAAAGAGAAGAGTGGTGCAGAGAGAAAAAAGAGCAGTGGGAATAGGAGCTTTGTTCC
TTGGGTTCTTGGGAGCAGCAGGAAGCACTATGGGCGCAGCGTCAATGACGCTGACGGTACAGGCCAGACA
ATTATTGTCTGGTATAGTGCAGCAGCAGAACAATTTGCTGAGGGCTATTGAGGCGCAACAGCATCTGTTG
CAACTCACAGTCTGGGGCATCAAGCAGCTCCAGGCAAGAATCCTGGCTGTGGAAAGATACCTAAAGGATC
AACAGCTCCTGGGGATTTGGGGTTGCTCTGGAAAACTCATTTGCACCACTGCTGTGCCTTGGAATGCTAG
TTGGAGTAATAAATCTCTGGAACAGATTTGGAATCACACGACCTGGATGGAGTGGGACAGAGAAATTAAC
AATTACACAAGCTTAATACACTCCTTAATTGAAGAATCGCAAAACCAGCAAGAAAAGAATGAACAAGAAT
TATTGGAATTAGATAAATGGGCAAGTTTGTGGAATTGGTTTAACATAACAAATTGGCTGTGGTATATAAA
ATTATTCATAATGATAGTAGGAGGCTTGGTAGGTTTAAGAATAGTTTTTGCTGTACTTTCTATAGTGAAT
AGAGTTAGGCAGGGATATTCACCATTATCGTTTCAGACCCACCTCCCAACCCCGAGGGGACCCAGAGAGG
GCCTATTTCCCATGATTCCTTCATATTTGCATATACGATACAAGGCTGTTAGAGAGATAATTAGAATTAA
TTTGACTGTAAACACAAAGATATTAGTACAAAATACGTGACGTAGAAAGTAATAATTTCTTGGGTAGTTT
GCAGTTTTAAAATTATGTTTTAAAATGGACTATCATATGCTTACCGTAACTTGAAAGTATTTCGATTTCT
TGGCTTTATATATCTTGTGGAAAGGACGAAACACCGCAGTAGACCGAGTTCCTATGGTTTTAGAGCTAGA
AATAGCAAGTTAAAATAAGGCTAGTCCGTTATCAACTTGAAAAAGTGGCACCGAGTCGGTGCTTTTTTAA
GCTTGGCGTAACTAGATCTTGAGACAAATGGCAGTATTCATCCACAATTTTAAAAGAAAAGGGGGGATTG
GGGGGTACAGTGCAGGGGAAAGAATAGTAGACATAATAGCAACAGACATACAAACTAAAGAATTACAAAA
ACAAATTACAAAAATTCAAAATTTTCGGGTTTATTACAGGGACAGCAGAGATCCACTTTGGCGCCGGCTC
GAGGGGG
Features (pLannotate 1.2.2; 29 found; start..end, strand, type, name):
     14..80      +  CDS            small t antigen (fragment): SV40 (simian virus 40) small t antigen
    106..317     +  promoter       EF-1α core promoter: core promoter for human elongation factor EF-1α
    318..1256    +  intron         EF-1α intron A: intron upstream of the start codon of human EF-1α
   1278..1877    +  CDS            PuroR (fragment): puromycin N-acetyltransferase; pac from Streptomyces; confers resistance to puromycin
   1893..2481    +  misc_feature   WPRE: woodchuck hepatitis virus posttranscriptional regulatory element
   2532..2551    +  misc_feature   cPPT/CTS (fragment): central polypurine tract and central termination sequence of HIV-1
   2553..2786    +  LTR            3' LTR (ΔU3): self-inactivating 3' long terminal repeat (LTR) from HIV-1
   2864..2985    +  polyA_signal   SV40 poly(A) signal: SV40 polyadenylation signal
   3025..3160    +  rep_origin     SV40 ori: SV40 origin of replication
   3181..3199    -  promoter       T7 promoter: promoter for bacteriophage T7 RNA polymerase
   3207..3362    +  CDS            lacZα (fragment): LacZα fragment of β-galactosidase; lacZ fragment
   3367..3795    +  rep_origin     f1 ori (sequence partly withheld): f1 bacteriophage origin of replication; arrow indicates direction of (+) strand synthesis
   3848..3952    +  promoter       AmpR promoter: bla
   3953..4813    +  CDS            AmpR: β-lactamase; bla; confers resistance to ampicillin, carbenicillin, and related antibiotics
   4984..5572    +  rep_origin     ori: high-copy-number ColE1/pMB1/pBR322/pUC origin of replication
   5755..5847    +  CDS            lacI (fragment): lac repressor; lacI; The lac repressor binds to the lac operator to inhibit transcription in E. coli. This inhibition can be relieved by adding lactose or isopropyl-β-D-thiogalactopyranoside (IPTG).
   5860..5881    +  protein_bind   CAP binding site: CAP binding activates transcription in the presence of cAMP. E. coli catabolite activator protein
   5896..5926    +  promoter       lac promoter: promoter for the E. coli lac operon
   5934..5950    +  protein_bind   lac operator: The lac repressor binds to the lac operator to inhibit transcription in E. coli. This inhibition can be relieved by adding lactose or isopropyl-β-D-thiogalactopyranoside (IPTG). lac repressor encoded by lacI
   5995..6013    +  promoter       T3 promoter: promoter for bacteriophage T3 RNA polymerase
   6041..6267    +  promoter       RSV promoter: Rous sarcoma virus enhancer/promoter
   6268..6448    +  LTR            5' LTR (truncated): truncated 5' long terminal repeat (LTR) from HIV-1
   6495..6620    +  misc_feature   HIV-1 Ψ: packaging signal of human immunodeficiency virus type 1
   6604..6967    +  CDS            HIV-1 gag (fragment): gag protein from human immunodeficiency virus 1; gag
   7113..7346    +  misc_feature   RRE: The Rev response element (RRE) of HIV-1 allows for Rev-dependent mRNA export from the nucleus to the cytoplasm.
   7723..7749    +  CDS            Rev (fragment): human immunodeficiency virus 1 (HIV-1) Rev protein; rev; enhances nuclear export of unspliced and incompletely spliced viral mRNAs
   7753..7993    +  promoter       U6 promoter: RNA polymerase III promoter for human U6 snRNA
   8023..8098    +  misc_RNA       gRNA scaffold: guide RNA scaffold for the Streptococcus pyogenes CRISPR/Cas9 system
   8154..8271    +  misc_feature   cPPT/CTS: central polypurine tract and central termination sequence of HIV-1
