[The description below was written by a language model from this plasmid's Addgene catalogue record and pLannotate feature annotations shown in this document.]
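Description:
PHKA2 gRNA (BRDN0001145742) is a third-generation lentiviral CRISPR guide plasmid built on the lentiGuide-Puro backbone and carrying a single guide RNA directed against human PHKA2, designed against the NM_000292.2 reference transcript. The assembled sequence is about 8.3 kb. In bacteria it is maintained through a high-copy ColE1/pUC-type origin and selected with ampicillin via the β-lactamase gene. An f1 origin, an SV40 origin, and residual lac and T7/T3 promoter elements are also present in the backbone.

The transfer cassette begins with an RSV promoter fused to a truncated HIV-1 5' LTR, which makes genomic RNA production Tat-independent. This is followed by the Ψ packaging signal with a gag fragment and the Rev response element for Rev-dependent nuclear export. It ends in a ΔU3 self-inactivating 3' LTR, downstream of which lies an SV40 poly(A) signal. Within this unit, a human U6 RNA polymerase III promoter drives the PHKA2-specific spacer joined to the Streptococcus pyogenes Cas9 guide scaffold. A cPPT/CTS element, which aids nuclear import of the viral genome, follows it. Next, an EF-1α core promoter with its intron A expresses puromycin N-acetyltransferase for selection of transduced mammalian cells, and a WPRE enhances transcript expression.

The plasmid does not encode Cas9, so it must be used with a separate Cas9 vector or in cells that already express the nuclease. It is an individual clone corresponding to a human kinome gRNA library and is intended for Cas9-mediated knockout of PHKA2 in human cells.
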