Addgene plasmid #77843: PHKA2 gRNA (BRDN0001145742)
Purpose: 3rd generation lentiviral gRNA plasmid targeting human PHKA2
Depositing lab: John Doench & David Root. Depositing organization: Broad Institute. Publication: Optimized sgRNA design to maximize activity and minimize off-target effects of CRISPR-Cas9. Doench JG, Fusi N, Sullender M, Hegde M, Vaimberg EW, Donovan KF, Smith I, Tothova Z, Wilen C, Orchard R, Virgin HW, Listgarten J, Root DE. Nat Biotechnol. 2016 Jan 18. doi: 10.1038/nbt.3437. PubMed 26780180.
Backbone
  Vector backbone: lentiGuide-Puro
  Backbone manufacturer: Zhang Lab (Addgene plasmid # 52963)
  Vector type: Mammalian Expression, Lentiviral, CRISPR
  Selectable markers: Puromycin
Growth in bacteria
  Bacterial resistance: Ampicillin, 100 μg/mL
  Growth temperature: 37°C
  Growth strain: DH5alpha
  Copy number: High Copy
Gene/Insert
  Gene/Insert name: PHKA2 (alt names: PHKA2; NM_000292.2)
  gRNA/shRNA sequence: CAGTAGACCGAGTTCCTATG
  Species: H. sapiens (human)
  Entrez Gene: PHKA2 (a.k.a. GSD9A, PHK, PYK, PYKL, XLG, XLG2)
  Promoter: hU6
  Cloning method: Unknown
  Sequencing primers: 5′ U6-F; 3′ pS2-R
Terms and licenses: Academic/Nonprofit Terms; Industry Terms: Not Available to Industry
Depositor comments: The gRNA was designed to target the following Genbank reference sequence(s): NM_000292.2. Note that this plasmid does NOT contain Cas9. It should be used in conjunction with lentiCas9-Blast (Addgene #52962) or otherwise with cell lines already expressing Cas9. Browse the full kinome gRNA library at http://www.addgene.org/pooled-library/broadgpp-human-kinome/ or visit http://www.broadinstitute.org/rnai/public/ for detailed protocols and information.
How to cite: PHKA2 gRNA (BRDN0001145742) was a gift from John Doench & David Root (Addgene plasmid # 77843 ; http://n2t.net/addgene:77843 ; RRID:Addgene_77843)
