>Addgene plasmid #77843 | PHKA2 gRNA (BRDN0001145742) | depositor partial sequence | sequence record 145303 | Target Sequence
CAGTAGACCGAGTTCCTATG
