>Addgene plasmid #77843 | PHKA2 gRNA (BRDN0001145742) | addgene partial sequence | sequence record 188511 | hU6-F
GAAAGTAATAATTTCTTGGGTAGTTTGCAGTTTTAAAATTATGTTTTAAAATGGACTATCATATGCTTAC
CGTAACTTGAAAGTATTTCGATTTCTTGGCTTTATATATCTTGTGGAAAGGACGAAACACCGCAGTAGAC
CGAGTTCCTATGGTTTTAGAGCTAGAAATAGCAAGTTAAAATAAGGCTAGTCCGTTATCAACTTGAAAAA
GTGGCACCGAGTCGGTGCTTTTTTAAGCTTGGCGTAACTAGATCTTGAGACAAATGGCAGTATTCATCCA
CAATTTTAAAAGAAAAGGGGGGATTGGGGGGTACAGTGCAGGGGAAAGAATAGTAGACATAATAGCAACA
GACATACAAACTAAAGAATTACAAAAACAAATTACAAAAATTCAAAATTTTCGGGTTTATTACAGGGACA
GCAGAGATCCACTTTGGCGCCGGCTCGAGGGGGCCCGGGTGCAAAGATGGATAAAGTTTTAAACAGAGAG
GAATCTTTGCAGCTAATGGACCTTCTAGGTCTTGAAAGGAGTGGGAATTGGCTCCGGTGCCCGTCAGTGG
GCAGAGCGCA
